Addgene plasmid #54015: mEmerald-BG-C
Purpose: Localization: Receptor, Excitation: 487, Emission: 509
Depositing lab: Michael Davidson. Depositing organization: Florida State University, Tallahassee.
Backbone
  Vector backbone: mEmerald-C1
  Backbone size w/o insert (bp): 4750
  Vector type: Mammalian Expression
  Selectable markers: Neomycin (select with G418)
Growth in bacteria
  Bacterial resistance: Kanamycin, 50 μg/mL
  Growth temperature: 37°C
  Growth strain: DH5alpha
  Copy number: High Copy
Gene/Insert
  Gene/Insert name: BG (alt name: glucosidase, beta)
  Species: H. sapiens (human)
  Entrez Gene: GBA1LP (a.k.a. Beta-GC, GBA, GBAP, GBAP1, GC, GLUC)
  Promoter: CMV
  Tag / fusion protein: mEmerald (N terminal on backbone)
  Cloning method: Unknown
  Sequencing primers: 5′ CMV-F; 3′ SV40pA-R
Terms and licenses: Academic/Nonprofit Terms; Industry Terms
Depositor comments: glucosidase, beta. Excitation = 487; Emission = 509. Localization data: Receptor
How to cite: mEmerald-BG-C was a gift from Michael Davidson (Addgene plasmid # 54015 ; http://n2t.net/addgene:54015 ; RRID:Addgene_54015)
