[The description below was written by a language model from this plasmid's Addgene catalogue record.]
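Description:
mEmerald-BG-C is a mammalian expression plasmid built on the mEmerald-C1 backbone (about 4.75 kb without insert), a C1-style fluorescent protein fusion vector. It is maintained in E. coli as a high-copy plasmid under kanamycin selection. It also carries a neomycin resistance marker, so transfected mammalian cells can be selected with G418 to establish stable lines. No feature table is provided, so the origin of replication and other backbone elements are not itemised. The listed sequencing primers do imply a CMV promoter upstream of the fusion cassette and an SV40 polyadenylation signal downstream.

The insert is recorded as BG, a human beta-glucosidase sequence, expressed from the CMV promoter. mEmerald, a bright monomeric green GFP variant, is supplied by the backbone and fused to the N-terminus of the insert, giving an mEmerald-BG fusion protein. The recorded excitation and emission maxima are 487 nm and 509 nm. The linked gene entry is GBA1LP (aliases include GBAP1 and GBA), which is the glucosylceramidase-related pseudogene locus. The record does not clarify exactly which coding sequence or isoform was cloned, and neither the insert size nor the cloning method is given.

The depositor annotates the localisation category as "Receptor" without further explanation. The construct belongs to a family of fluorescent protein fusions intended as localisation markers, and its evident use is transient or stable expression in mammalian cells to visualise the tagged protein's distribution by fluorescence microscopy using standard green-channel settings.
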