>Addgene plasmid #54015 | mEmerald-BG-C | addgene partial sequence | sequence record 88259 | EGFP-C 5'-CATGGTCCTGCTGGAGTTCGTG-3'
GGACGAGCTGTACAAGTCCGGAGGGAGCGGGGCTGGAGGGAGCGGGGGTGGCAGCGGTGAGTTTTCAAGT
CCTTCCAGAGAGGAATGTCCCAAGCCTTCGGGTAGGGTAAGCATCATGGCTGGCAGCCTCACAGGATTGC
TTCTACTTCAGGCAGTGTCGTGGGCATCAGATGAGTGCCTTCAGCCGCTACAAGAGCAGAAGCAGTGGGC
ATTGGATGGAGCTGAGTACAGGACCATACAGGCTAATTGCACCGGCACAGGAATCGGATATAACATCATC
TGGGTACCCATGGCCAGCTGTGACTTCTCCATCCGCACCTACACCTATGCAGACACCCCTGATGATTTCC
AGTTGCACAACTTCAGCCTCCCAGAGGAAGATACCAAGCTCAAGATACCCCTGATTCACCGAGCCCTGCA
GTTGGCCCAGCGTCCCGTTTCACTCCTTGCCAGCCCCTGGACATCACCCACTCGGCTCAAGACCAAGGGA
GCGGGGAATGGGAAGGGGCCACTCAAGGGACAGCCCAGAGACATCTACCACCAGACCTGGGCCAGATACA
TTGTGAAGTTCCTGGATGCCTATGCTGAGCACAAGTTACAGTTCTGGGCAGTGACAGCTGAAAATGAGCC
TTCTGCTGGGCTGTTGAGTGGATACCCCTTCCAGTGCCTGGGCTTCACCCCTGAACATCAGCGAGACTTC
ATTGCCCGTGACCTAGGTCCTACCCTTGCCAACGGTACTCACCACAATGTCCGCCTACTCATGCTGGATG
ACCAACGCTTGCTGCTGCCCCACTGGGCAAAGGTGGTACTGACAGACCCAGAAGCAGCTAA
